>Addgene plasmid #140840 | pLz74_Rubisco_CsoS2_Npeptide_fusion | addgene full sequence | sequence record 296743 | Addgene NGS Result
TAATACGACTCACTATAGGGACACCACAACGGTTTCCCTCTAGAAATAATTTTGTTTAACTTTAAGAAGG
AGATATACCATGTCCGCAGTTAAAAAGTATAGTGCTGGTGTAAAAGAATACCGGCAGACCTATTGGATGC
CGGAATACACACCGTTGGATTCCGACATCCTTGCATGCTTCAAAATCACCCCACAACCGGGTGTTGATCG
CGAAGAAGCCGCAGCCGCGGTTGCAGCAGAATCTTCAACCGGCACATGGACCACCGTGTGGACCGATTTG
CTGACCGACATGGACTACTACAAAGGCCGTGCCTATCGCATTGAAGACGTACCCGGTGACGATGCGGCAT
TCTATGCCTTTATCGCCTACCCAATCGACCTGTTCGAAGAAGGGTCAGTTGTTAACGTGTTTACCTCACT
GGTTGGTAACGTGTTCGGCTTCAAAGCGGTACGCGGCCTGCGTCTGGAAGATGTTCGCTTCCCACTCGCC
TACGTTAAAACCTGTGGCGGCCCACCGCACGGTATTCAAGTCGAACGCGACAAGATGAACAAATATGGTC
GCCCACTGTTGGGTTGCACCATCAAGCCAAAACTTGGTTTGTCTGCGAAAAACTACGGCCGTGCCGTATA
CGAGTGCCTCCGTGGCGGCCTCGACTTCACTAAAGATGATGAAAACATCAATTCTCAGCCGTTCATGCGC
TGGCGCGATCGCTTCTTGTTCGTACAAGACGCGACCGAAACTGCTGAAGCCCAAACCGGCGAACGCAAAG
GCCATTACCTCAACGTAACGGCGCCAACTCCTGAAGAAATGTACAAGCGCGCAGAATTCGCCAAAGAAAT
TGGCGCGCCAATCATTATGCACGACTACATCACCGGTGGCTTCACGGCCAACACTGGCTTGGCCAAGTGG
TGTCAAGACAACGGCGTACTGCTGCACATCCACCGTGCGATGCATGCGGTTATCGACCGTAACCCGAACC
ACGGTATTCACTTCCGTGTTCTGACCAAGATTCTGCGTTTGTCGGGTGGCGATCACCTGCACACCGGTAC
CGTTGTCGGCAAACTGGAAGGCGACCGTGCCTCTACTCTGGGCTGGATTGATTTGCTCCGCGAATCGTTT
ATCCCTGAAGATCGCTCGCGCGGTATCTTCTTCGATCAAGACTGGGGTTCAATGCCAGGCGTATTCGCTG
TGGCCTCTGGTGGTATTCACGTATGGCACATGCCTGCGCTGGTTAACATCTTTGGTGACGACTCTGTCCT
CCAATTCGGTGGCGGTACGCTGGGTCATCCATGGGGCAACGCTGCCGGTGCTGCTGCCAACCGTGTTGCT
CTGGAAGCCTGCGTAGAAGCGCGTAACCAAGGCCGCGATATCGAAAAAGAAGGCAAAGAAATTCTGACTG
CTGCTGCACAGCACAGCCCAGAACTGAAGATTGCCATGGAAACTTGGAAAGAGATCAAATTCGAATTTGA
CACTGTCGACAAACTCGACACTCAAAATCGGAGCAGCGGACGTGATTTAGCTCGCGCTCGTCGTGAGGCA
TTAAGTCAACAGGGTAAAGCAGCCGTCGGGTCCTGGAGCCACCCGCAGTTCGAAAAGTGATCCCTCGTAC
CACACAACATACTAAGGTGAGTAACCATGGCTGAAATGCAGGATTACAAGCAAAGCCTCAAATATGAGAC
TTTCTCTTATCTTCCACCCATGAACGCGGAACGCATCCGCGCTCAAATCAAGTACGCAATTGCTCAAGGC
TGGAGCCCCGGCATTGAGCACGTAGAAGTGAAAAACTCCATGAACCAATATTGGTACATGTGGAAACTTC
CCTTCTTCGGCGAACAAAATGTCGACAACGTGTTGGCTGAAATTGAAGCGTGTCGTAGTGCGTATCCAAC
ACACCAGGTCAAACTGGTGGCTTATGACAACTATGCGCAAAGCTTAGGTCTGGCCTTCGTGGTCTACCGC
GGCAACTAAAGCGGTTAAGATCCGGCTGCTAACAAAGCCCGAAAGGAAGCTGAGTTGGCTGCTGCCACCG
CTGAGCAATAACTAGCATAACCCCTTGGGGCCTCTAAACGGGTCTTGAGGGGTTTTTTGCTGAAAGGAGG
AACTATATCCGGATATCCACAGGACGGGTGTGGTCGCCATGATCGCGTAGTCGATAGTGGCTCCAAGTAG
CGAAGCGAGCAGGACTGGGCGGCGGCCAAAGCGGTCGGACAGTGCTCCGAGAACGGGTGCGCATAGAAAT
TGCATCAACGCATATAGCGCTAGCAGCACGCCATAGTGACTGGCGATGCTGTCGGAATGGACGATATCCC
GCAAGAGGCCCGGCAGTACCGGCATAACCAAGCCTATGCCTACAGCATCCAGGGTGACGGTGCCGAGGAT
GACGATGAGCGCATTGTTAGATTTCATACACGGTGCCTGACTGCGTTAGCAATTTAACTGTGATAAACTA
CCGCATTAAAGCTTATCGATGATAAGCTGTCAAACATGAGAATTCTTGAAGACGAAAGGGCCTCGTGATA
CGCCTATTTTTATAGGTTAATGTCATGATAATAATGGTTTCTTAGACGTCAGGTGGCACTTTTCGGGGAA
ATGTGCGCGGAACCCCTATTTGTTTATTTTTCTAAATACATTCAAATATGTATCCGCTCATGAGACAATA
ACCCTGATAAATGCTTCAATAATATTGAAAAAGGAAGAGTATGAGTATTCAACATTTCCGTGTCGCCCTT
ATTCCCTTTTTTGCGGCATTTTGCCTTCCTGTTTTTGCTCACCCAGAAACGCTGGTGAAAGTAAAAGATG
CTGAAGATCAGTTGGGTGCACGAGTGGGTTACATCGAACTGGATCTCAACAGCGGTAAGATCCTTGAGAG
TTTTCGCCCCGAAGAACGTTTTCCAATGATGAGCACTTTTAAAGTTCTGCTATGTGGCGCGGTATTATCC
CGTGTTGACGCCGGGCAAGAGCAACTCGGTCGCCGCATACACTATTCTCAGAATGACTTGGTTGAGTACT
CACCAGTCACAGAAAAGCATCTTACGGATGGCATGACAGTAAGAGAATTATGCAGTGCTGCCATAACCAT
GAGTGATAACACTGCGGCCAACTTACTTCTGACAACGATCGGAGGACCGAAGGAGCTAACCGCTTTTTTG
CACAACATGGGGGATCATGTAACTCGCCTTGATCGTTGGGAACCGGAGCTGAATGAAGCCATACCAAACG
ACGAGCGTGACACCACGATGCCTGCAGCAATGGCAACAACGTTGCGCAAACTATTAACTGGCGAACTACT
TACTCTAGCTTCCCGGCAACAATTAATAGACTGGATGGAGGCGGATAAAGTTGCAGGACCACTTCTGCGC
TCGGCCCTTCCGGCTGGCTGGTTTATTGCTGATAAATCTGGAGCCGGTGAGCGTGGCTCTCGCGGTATCA
TTGCAGCACTGGGGCCAGATGGTAAGCCCTCCCGTATCGTAGTTATCTACACGACGGGGAGTCAGGCAAC
TATGGATGAACGAAATAGACAGATCGCTGAGATAGGTGCCTCACTGATTAAGCATTGGTAACTGTCAGAC
CAAGTTTACTCATATATACTTTAGATTGATTTAAAACTTCATTTTTAATTTAAAAGGATCTAGGTGAAGA
TCCTTTTTGATAATCTCATGACCAAAATCCCTTAACGTGAGTTTTCGTTCCACTGAGCGTCAGACCCCGT
AGAAAAGATCAAAGGATCTTCTTGAGATCCTTTTTTTCTGCGCGTAATCTGCTGCTTGCAAACAAAAAAA
CCACCGCTACCAGCGGTGGTTTGTTTGCCGGATCAAGAGCTACCAACTCTTTTTCCGAAGGTAACTGGCT
TCAGCAGAGCGCAGATACCAAATACTGTCCTTCTAGTGTAGCCGTAGTTAGGCCACCACTTCAAGAACTC
TGTAGCACCGCCTACATACCTCGCTCTGCTAATCCTGTTACCAGTGGCTGCTGCCAGTGGCGATAAGTCG
TGTCTTACCGGGTTGGACTCAAGACGATAGTTACCGGATAAGGCGCAGCGGTCGGGCTGAACGGGGGGTT
CGTGCACACAGCCCAGCTTGGAGCGAACGACCTACACCGAACTGAGATACCTACAGCGTGAGCTATGAGA
AAGCGCCACGCTTCCCGAAGGGAGAAAGGCGGACAGGTATCCGGTAAGCGGCAGGGTCGGAACAGGAGAG
CGCACGAGGGAGCTTCCAGGGGGAAACGCCTGGTATCTTTATAGTCCTGTCGGGTTTCGCCACCTCTGAC
TTGAGCGTCGATTTTTGTGATGCTCGTCAGGGGGGCGGAGCCTATGGAAAAACGCCAGCAACGCGGCCTT
TTTACGGTTCCTGGCCTTTTGCTGGCCTTTTGCTCACATGTTCTTTCCTGCGTTATCCCCTGATTCTGTG
GATAACCGTATTACCGCCTTTGAGTGAGCTGATACCGCTCGCCGCAGCCGAACGACCGAGCGCAGCGAGT
CAGTGAGCGAGGAAGCGGAAGAGCGCCTGATGCGGTATTTTCTCCTTACGCATCTGTGCGGTATTTCACA
CCGCAATGGTGCACTCTCAGTACAATCTGCTCTGATGCCGCATAGTTAAGCCAGTATACACTCCGCTATC
GCTACGTGACTGGGTCATGGCTGCGCCCCGACACCCGCCAACACCCGCTGACGCGCCCTGACGGGCTTGT
CTGCTCCCGGCATCCGCTTACAGACAAGCTGTGACCGCCTCCGGGAGCTGCATGTGTCAGAGGTTTTCAC
CGTCATCACCGAAACGCGCGAGGCAGCTGCGGTAAAGCTCATCAGCGTGGTCGTGAAGCGATTCACAGAT
GTCTGCCTGTTCATCCGCGTCCAGCTCGTTGAGTTTCTCCAGAAGCGTTAATGTCTGGCTTCTGATAAAG
CGGGCCATGTTAAGGGCGGTTTTTTCCTGTTTGGTCACTGATGCCTCCGTGTAAGGGGGATTTCTGTTCA
TGGGGGTAATGATACCGATGAAACGAGAGAGGATGCTCACGATACGGGTTACTGATGATGAACATGCCCG
GTTACTGGAACGTTGTGAGGGTAAACAACTGGCGGTATGGATGCGGCGGGACCAGAGAAAAATCACTCAG
GGTCAATGCCAGCGCTTCGTTAATACAGATGTAGGTGTTCCACAGGGTAGCCAGCAGCATCCTGCGATGC
AGATCCGGAACATAATGGTGCAGGGCGCTGACTTCCGCGTTTCCAGACTTTACGAAACACGGAAACCGAA
GACCATTCATGTTGTTGCTCAGGTCGCAGACGTTTTGCAGCAGCAGTCGCTTCACGTTCGCTCGCGTATC
GGTGATTCATTCTGCTAACCAGTAAGGCAACCCCGCCAGCCTAGCCGGGTCCTCAACGACAGGAGCACGA
TCATGCGCACCCGTGGCCAGGACCCAACGCTGCCCGAGATGCGCCGCGTGCGGCTGCTGGAGATGGCGGA
CGCGATGGATATGTTCTGCCAAGGGTTGGTTTGCGCATTCACAGTTCTCCGCAAGAATTGATTGGCTCCA
ATTCTTGGAGTGGTGAATCCGTTAGCGAGGTGCCGCCGGCTTCCATTCAGGTCGAGGTGGCCCGGCTCCA
TGCACCGCGACGCAACGCGGGGAGGCAGACAAGGTATAGGGCGGCGCCTACAATCCATGCCAACCCGTTC
CATGTGCTCGCCGAGGCGGCATAAATCGCCGTGACGATCAGCGGTCCAATGATCGAAGTTAGGCTGGTAA
GAGCCGCGAGCGATCCTTGAAGCTGTCCCTGATGGTCGTCATCTACCTGCCTGGACAGCATGGCCTGCAA
CGCGGGCATCCCGATGCCGCCGGAAGCGAGAAGAATCATAATGGGGAAGGCCATCCAGCCTCGCGTCGCG
AACGCCAGCAAGACGTAGCCCAGCGCGTCGGCCGCCATGCCGGCGATAATGGCCTGCTTCTCGCCGAAAC
GTTTGGTGGCGGGACCAGTGACGAAGGCTTGAGCGAGGGCGTGCAAGATTCCGAATACCGCAAGCGACAG
GCCGATCATCGTCGCGCTCCAGCGAAAGCGGTCCTCGCCGAAAATGACCCAGAGCGCTGCCGGCACCTGT
CCTACGAGTTGCATGATAAAGAAGACAGTCATAAGTGCGGCGACGATAGTCATGCCCCGCGCCCACCGGA
AGGAGCTGACTGGGTTGAAGGCTCTCAAGGGCATCGGTCGACGCTCTCCCTTATGCGACTCCTGCATTAG
GAAGCAGCCCAGTAGTAGGTTGAGGCCGTTGAGCACCGCCGCCGCAAGGAATGGTGCATGCAAGGAGATG
GCGCCCAACAGTCCCCCGGCCACGGGGCCTGCCACCATACCCACGCCGAAACAAGCGCTCATGAGCCCGA
AGTGGCGAGCCCGATCTTCCCCATCGGTGATGTCGGCGATATAGGCGCCAGCAACCGCACCTGTGGCGCC
GGTGATGCCGGCCACGATGCGTCCGGCGTAGAGGATCGAGATCTCGATCCCGCGAAA
Features (pLannotate 1.2.2; 16 found; start..end, strand, type, name):
      1..19      +  promoter       T7 promoter: promoter for bacteriophage T7 RNA polymerase
     51..73      +  RBS            RBS: efficient ribosome binding site from bacteriophage T7 gene 10 (Olins and Rangwala, 1989)
     86..1501    +  CDS            cbbL: RBL1_HALNC - Experimental evidence at protein level: Swiss-Prot protein existence level 1. Alpha-carboxysomes are able to assemble in the absence of RuBisCO, unlike beta-carboxysomes. The RuBisCO large subunit is required for enzyme integration into carboxysomes; replacing it with the carboxysomally targeted gene (Tcr_0838, AC Q31HD9) of H.crungenus places RuBisCO in the carboxysome, while the non-carboxysomal large subunit of H.crungenus (Tcr_0427, AC Q31IK0) is not incorporated in the carboxysome. From Halothiobacillus neapolitanus (strain ATCC 23641 / c2) (Thiobacillus neapolitanus).
   1574..1597    +  CDS            Strep-Tag II: peptide that binds Strep-Tactin®, an engineered form of streptavidin
   1637..1966    +  CDS            cbbS: RBS_HALNC - Also known as rbcS. Experimental evidence at protein level: Swiss-Prot protein existence level 1. RuBisCO catalyzes two reactions: the carboxylation of D- ribulose 1,5-bisphosphate, the primary event in carbon dioxide fixation, as well as the oxidative fragmentation of the pentose substrate. Both reactions occur simultaneously and in competition at the same active site (Ref.3, PubMed:18258595, PubMed:18974784). There are estimated to be 270 RuBisCO heterohexadecamers per carboxysome (Ref.6). From Halothiobacillus neapolitanus (strain ATCC 23641 / c2) (Thiobacillus neapolitanus).
   1985..2034    +  CDS            SET1 (fragment): solubility-enhancement tag derived from T7 phage gene 10B
   2042..2089    +  terminator     T7 terminator: transcription terminator for bacteriophage T7 RNA polymerase
   2115..2407    -  CDS            TcR (fragment): tetracycline efflux protein; tet; confers resistance to tetracycline
   2455..2483    -  promoter       tet promoter: E. coli promoter for tetracycline efflux protein gene
   2596..2700    +  promoter       AmpR promoter: bla
   2701..3558    +  CDS            bla: BLAT_ECOLX - Experimental evidence at protein level: Swiss-Prot protein existence level 1. TEM-type are the most prevalent beta-lactamases in enterobacteria; they hydrolyze the beta-lactam bond in susceptible beta-lactam antibiotics, thus conferring resistance to penicillins and cephalosporins. TEM-3 and TEM-4 are capable of hydrolyzing cefotaxime and ceftazidime. TEM-5 is capable of hydrolyzing ceftazidime. TEM-6 is capable of hydrolyzing ceftazidime and aztreonam. TEM-8/CAZ-2, TEM- 16/CAZ-7 and TEM-24/CAZ-6 are markedly active against ceftazidime. IRT- 4 shows resistance to beta-lactamase in
   3732..4320    +  rep_origin     ori: high-copy-number ColE1/pMB1/pBR322/pUC origin of replication
   4506..4645    -  misc_feature   bom: basis of mobility region from pBR322
   4747..4938    -  CDS            rop: Rop protein, which maintains plasmids at low copy number; rop
   4955..5335    +  CDS            YPB1_ECOLX: Protein predicted: Swiss-Prot protein existence level 4. From Escherichia coli.
   5577..6477    -  CDS            TcR (fragment): tetracycline efflux protein; tet; confers resistance to tetracycline
