[The description below was written by a language model from this plasmid's Addgene catalogue record and pLannotate feature annotations shown in this document.]
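Description:
pLz74_Rubisco_CsoS2_Npeptide_fusion is a bacterial expression plasmid of about 6.5 kb built on a modified Novagen pET-14b backbone. The vector's built-in His-tag and thrombin site were removed, and BsaI sites were added for Golden Gate assembly; these sites were destroyed when the insert was cloned. It replicates from a ColE1/pBR322-type origin, with the adjacent bom and rop elements retained, and is selected with ampicillin through the TEM beta-lactamase gene (bla) under its own promoter. The catalogue lists it as high copy. The annotated tetracycline-resistance fragments and tet promoter are pBR322-derived remnants of the backbone, not a functional marker. The short "SET1" fragment just upstream of the T7 terminator is probably also residual T7 gene 10-derived vector sequence rather than a deliberate tag.

The payload is the Form IA Rubisco of Halothiobacillus neapolitanus, expressed as a two-gene operon from a T7 promoter with the T7 gene 10 ribosome binding site and closed by the T7 terminator. Expression therefore requires a host that supplies T7 RNA polymerase. The large subunit gene cbbL comes first. According to the record, its C-terminus is fused to a consensus CsoS2 N-peptide (N*), which presumably occupies the unannotated stretch between cbbL and the Strep-tag II that follows it for affinity purification. The small subunit gene cbbS lies downstream, so both subunits are co-expressed and can assemble into the holoenzyme.

CsoS2 is the scaffold protein implicated in alpha-carboxysome assembly. Tethering its Rubisco-binding peptide directly to CbbL was done to produce protein for crystallization. The record describes the plasmid as otherwise identical to the parent construct pBz15, which lacks the fusion.
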