Addgene plasmid #140840: pLz74_Rubisco_CsoS2_Npeptide_fusion
Purpose: Same as pBz15 but with N*-peptide fusion on CbbL, construct used for protein crystallization
Depositing lab: David Savage. Depositing organization: University of California, Berkeley. Publication: Multivalent interactions between CsoS2 and Rubisco mediate alpha-carboxysome formation. Oltrogge LM, Chaijarasphong T, Chen AW, Bolin ER, Marqusee S, Savage DF. Nat Struct Mol Biol. 2020 Mar;27(3):281-287. doi: 10.1038/s41594-020-0387-7. Epub 2020 Mar 2. PubMed 32123388.
Backbone
  Vector backbone: pET-14b
  Backbone manufacturer: Novagen
  Backbone size w/o insert (bp): 4614
  Total vector size (bp): 6498
  Modifications to backbone: elimination of built-in His-tag and thrombin recognition site; introduction of BsaI sites for Golden Gate assembly
  Vector type: Bacterial Expression
Growth in bacteria
  Bacterial resistance: Ampicillin, 100 μg/mL
  Growth temperature: 37°C
  Growth strain: DH5alpha
  Copy number: High Copy
Gene/Insert
  Gene/Insert name: Form IA Rubisco with CsoS2 N-peptide fusion; CbbL-Npeptide, CbbS
  Species: Halothiobacillus neapolitanus
  Insert size (bp): 1894
  GenBank ID: AAC32549.1 AAC32550.1
  Promoter: T7
  Tag / fusion protein: Strep II (C terminal on insert); CsoS2 N-peptide consensus to CbbL C-terminus (C terminal on insert)
  Cloning method: Restriction Enzyme; 5′ cloning site BsaI (destroyed during cloning); 3′ cloning site BsaI (destroyed during cloning)
  Sequencing primers: 5′ T7 forward; 3′ T7 reverse
Terms and licenses: Academic/Nonprofit Terms; Industry Terms: Not Available to Industry
How to cite: pLz74_Rubisco_CsoS2_Npeptide_fusion was a gift from David Savage (Addgene plasmid # 140840 ; http://n2t.net/addgene:140840 ; RRID:Addgene_140840)
